>Addgene plasmid #142494 | TFORF0254 | addgene full sequence | sequence record 397220 | Addgene NGS Result
TTAATGTAGTCTTATGCAATACTCTTGTAGTCTTGCAACATGGTAACGATGAGTTAGCAACATGCCTTAC
AAGGAGAGAAAAAGCACCGTGCATGCCGATTGGTGGAAGTAAGGTGGTACGATCGTGCCTTATTAGGAAG
GCAACAGACGGGTCTGACATGGATTGGACGAACCACTGAATTGCCGCATTGCAGAGATATTGTATTTAAG
TGCCTAGCTCGATACATAAACGGGTCTCTCTGGTTAGACCAGATCTGAGCCTGGGAGCTCTCTGGCTAAC
TAGGGAACCCACTGCTTAAGCCTCAATAAAGCTTGCCTTGAGTGCTTCAAGTAGTGTGTGCCCGTCTGTT
GTGTGACTCTGGTAACTAGAGATCCCTCAGACCCTTTTAGTCAGTGTGGAAAATCTCTAGCAGTGGCGCC
CGAACAGGGACTTGAAAGCGAAAGGGAAACCAGAGGAGCTCTCTCGACGCAGGACTCGGCTTGCTGAAGC
GCGCACGGCAAGAGGCGAGGGGCGGCGACTGGTGAGTACGCCAAAAATTTTGACTAGCGGAGGCTAGAAG
GAGAGAGATGGGTGCGAGAGCGTCAGTATTAAGCGGGGGAGAATTAGATCGCGATGGGAAAAAATTCGGT
TAAGGCCAGGGGGAAAGAAAAAATATAAATTAAAACATATAGTATGGGCAAGCAGGGAGCTAGAACGATT
CGCAGTTAATCCTGGCCTGTTAGAAACATCAGAAGGCTGTAGACAAATACTGGGACAGCTACAACCATCC
CTTCAGACAGGATCAGAAGAACTTAGATCATTATATAATACAGTAGCAACCCTCTATTGTGTGCATCAAA
GGATAGAGATAAAAGACACCAAGGAAGCTTTAGACAAGATAGAGGAAGAGCAAAACAAAAGTAAGACCAC
CGCACAGCAAGCGGCCGCTGATCTTCAGACCTGGAGGAGGAGATATGAGGGACAATTGGAGAAGTGAATT
ATATAAATATAAAGTAGTAAAAATTGAACCATTAGGAGTAGCACCCACCAAGGCAAAGAGAAGAGTGGTG
CAGAGAGAAAAAAGAGCAGTGGGAATAGGAGCTTTGTTCCTTGGGTTCTTGGGAGCAGCAGGAAGCACTA
TGGGCGCAGCGTCAATGACGCTGACGGTACAGGCCAGACAATTATTGTCTGGTATAGTGCAGCAGCAGAA
CAATTTGCTGAGGGCTATTGAGGCGCAACAGCATCTGTTGCAACTCACAGTCTGGGGCATCAAGCAGCTC
CAGGCAAGAATCCTGGCTGTGGAAAGATACCTAAAGGATCAACAGCTCCTGGGGATTTGGGGTTGCTCTG
GAAAACTCATTTGCACCACTGCTGTGCCTTGGAATGCTAGTTGGAGTAATAAATCTCTGGAACAGATTTG
GAATCACACGACCTGGATGGAGTGGGACAGAGAAATTAACAATTACACAAGCTTAATACACTCCTTAATT
GAAGAATCGCAAAACCAGCAAGAAAAGAATGAACAAGAATTATTGGAATTAGATAAATGGGCAAGTTTGT
GGAATTGGTTTAACATAACAAATTGGCTGTGGTATATAAAATTATTCATAATGATAGTAGGAGGCTTGGT
AGGTTTAAGAATAGTTTTTGCTGTACTTTCTATAGTGAATAGAGTTAGGCAGGGATATTCACCATTATCG
TTTCAGACCCACCTCCCAACCCCGAGGGGACCCATGCATTGCATCTCAATTAGTCAGCAACCAGGTGTGG
AAAGTCCCCAGGCTCCCCAGCAGGCAGAAGTATGCAAAGCATGCGTCTCAATTAGTCAGCAACCATAGTC
CCGCCCCTAACTCCGCCCATCCCGCCCCTAACTCCGCCCAGTTCCGCCCATTCTCCGCCCCATGGCTGAC
TAATTTTTTTTATTTATGCAGAGGCCGAGGCCGCCTCGGCCTCTGAGCTATTCCAGAAGTAGTGAGGAGG
CTTTTTTGGAGGCCTAGGCTTTTGCAAAAAGCTTTCTAGAGGTACCACCGGAGCTTACCATGACCGAGTA
CAAGCCCACGGTGCGCCTCGCCACCCGCGACGACGTCCCCAGGGCCGTACGCACCCTCGCCGCCGCGTTC
GCCGACTACCCCGCCACGCGCCACACCGTCGATCCGGACCGCCACATCGAGCGGGTCACCGAGCTGCAAG
AACTCTTCCTCACGCGCGTCGGGCTCGACATCGGCAAGGTGTGGGTCGCGGACGACGGCGCCGCCGTGGC
GGTCTGGACCACGCCGGAGAGCGTCGAAGCGGGGGCGGTGTTCGCCGAGATCGGCCCGCGCATGGCCGAG
TTGAGCGGTTCCCGGCTGGCCGCGCAGCAACAGATGGAAGGCCTCCTGGCGCCGCACCGGCCCAAGGAGC
CCGCGTGGTTCCTGGCCACCGTCGGCGTCTCGCCCGACCACCAGGGCAAGGGTCTGGGCAGCGCCGTCGT
GCTCCCCGGAGTGGAGGCGGCCGAGCGCGCCGGGGTGCCCGCCTTCCTGGAGACCTCCGCGCCCCGCAAC
CTCCCCTTCTACGAGCGGCTCGGCTTCACCGTCACCGCCGACGTCGAGGTGCCCGAAGGACCGCGCACCT
GGTGCATGACCCGCAAGCCCGGTGCCAGTTAACGAATTCTAGATCTTGAGACAAATGGCAGTATTCATCC
ACAATTTTAAAAGAAAAGGGGGGATTGGGGGGTACAGTGCAGGGGAAAGAATAGTAGACATAATAGCAAC
AGACATACAAACTAAAGAATTACAAAAACAAATTACAAAAATTCAAAATTTTCGGGTTTATTACAGGGAC
AGCAGAGATCCACTTTGGCGCCGGCTCGAGGCCTGCAGGTGCAAAGATGGATAAAGTTTTAAACAGAGAG
GAATCTTTGCAGCTAATGGACCTTCTAGGTCTTGAAAGGAGTGGGAATTGGCTCCGGTGCCCGTCAGTGG
GCAGAGCGCACATCGCCCACAGTCCCCGAGAAGTTGGGGGGAGGGGTCGGCAATTGAACCGGTGCCTAGA
GAAGGTGGCGCGGGGTAAACTGGGAAAGTGATGTCGTGTACTGGCTCCGCCTTTTTCCCGAGGGTGGGGG
AGAACCGTATATAAGTGCAGTAGTCGCCGTGAACGTTCTTTTTCGCAACGGGTTTGCCGCCAGAACACAG
GTAAGTGCCGTGTGTGGTTCCCGCGGGCCTGGCCTCTTTACGGGTTATGGCCCTTGCGTGCCTTGAATTA
CTTCCACCTGGCTGCAGTACGTGATTCTTGATCCCGAGCTTCGGGTTGGAAGTGGGTGGGAGAGTTCGAG
GCCTTGCGCTTAAGGAGCCCCTTCGCCTCGTGCTTGAGTTGAGGCCTGGCCTGGGCGCTGGGGCCGCCGC
GTGCGAATCTGGTGGCACCTTCGCGCCTGTCTCGCTGCTTTCGATAAGTCTCTAGCCATTTAAAATTTTT
GATGACCTGCTGCGACGCTTTTTTTCTGGCAAGATAGTCTTGTAAATGCGGGCCAAGATCTGCACACTGG
TATTTCGGTTTTTGGGGCCGCGGGCGGCGACGGGGCCCGTGCGTCCCAGCGCACATGTTCGGCGAGGCGG
GGCCTGCGAGCGCGGCCACCGAGAATCGGACGGGGGTAGTCTCAAGCTGGCCGGCCTGCTCTGGTGCCTG
GCCTCGCGCCGCCGTGTATCGCCCCGCCCTGGGCGGCAAGGCTGGCCCGGTCGGCACCAGTTGCGTGAGC
GGAAAGATGGCCGCTTCCCGGCCCTGCTGCAGGGAGCTCAAAATGGAGGACGCGGCGCTCGGGAGAGCGG
GCGGGTGAGTCACCCACACAAAGGAAAAGGGCCTTTCCGTCCTCAGCCGTCGCTTCATGTGACTCCACGG
AGTACCGGGCGCCGTCCAGGCACCTCGATTAGTTCTCGAGCTTTTGGAGTACGTCGTCTTTAGGTTGGGG
GGAGGGGTTTTATGCGATGGAGTTTCCCCACACTGAGTGGGTGGAGACTGAAGTTAGGCCAGCTTGGCAC
TTGATGTAATTCTCCTTGGAATTTGCCCTTTTTGAGTTTGGATCTTGGTTCATTCTCAAGCCTCAGACAG
TGGTTCAAAGTTTTTTTCTTCCATTTCAGGTGTCGTGAGGCTAGCACCGCCACCATGTGGCGCGCGGAGG
GGAAATGGCTGCCGAAAACAAGCCGGAAGAGCGTTTCCCAAAGTGTATTCTGCGGAACTAGCACCTACTG
TGTTCTCAACACCGTGCCACCTATAGAAGATGATCATGGGAACAGCAATAGTAGTCATGTAAAAATCTTT
TTACCGAAAAAGCTGCTTGAATGTCTGCCGAAATGTTCAAGTTTACCAAAAGAGAGGCACCGCTGGAACA
CTAATGAGAGATCATAGTAATGAACTAGTCCGTAACTTGAAAGTATTTCGATTTCTTGGCTTTATATATC
TTGTGGAAAGGACGATTTGAAGAACGTCTGAACAGCGGTACGCGTTAAGTCGACAATCAACCTCTGGATT
ACAAAATTTGTGAAAGATTGACTGGTATTCTTAACTATGTTGCTCCTTTTACGCTATGTGGATACGCTGC
TTTAATGCCTTTGTATCATGCTATTGCTTCCCGTATGGCTTTCATTTTCTCCTCCTTGTATAAATCCTGG
TTGCTGTCTCTTTATGAGGAGTTGTGGCCCGTTGTCAGGCAACGTGGCGTGGTGTGCACTGTGTTTGCTG
ACGCAACCCCCACTGGTTGGGGCATTGCCACCACCTGTCAGCTCCTTTCCGGGACTTTCGCTTTCCCCCT
CCCTATTGCCACGGCGGAACTCATCGCCGCCTGCCTTGCCCGCTGCTGGACAGGGGCTCGGCTGTTGGGC
ACTGACAATTCCGTGGTGTTGTCGGGGAAATCATCGTCCTTTCCTTGGCTGCTCGCCTGTGTTGCCACCT
GGATTCTGCGCGGGACGTCCTTCTGCTACGTCCCTTCGGCCCTCAATCCAGCGGACCTTCCTTCCCGCGG
CCTGCTGCCGGCTCTGCGGCCTCTTCCGCGTCTTCGCCTTCGCCCTCAGACGAGTCGGATCTCCCTTTGG
GCCGCCTCCCCGCGTCGACTTTAAGACCAATGACTTACAAGGCAGCTGTAGATCTTAGCCACTTTTTAAA
AGAAAAGGGGGGACTGGAAGGGCTAATTCACTCCCAACGAAGACAAGATCTGCTTTTTGCTTGTACTGGG
TCTCTCTGGTTAGACCAGATCTGAGCCTGGGAGCTCTCTGGCTAACTAGGGAACCCACTGCTTAAGCCTC
AATAAAGCTTGCCTTGAGTGCTTCAAGTAGTGTGTGCCCGTCTGTTGTGTGACTCTGGTAACTAGAGATC
CCTCAGACCCTTTTAGTCAGTGTGGAAAATCTCTAGCAGTACGTATAGTAGTTCATGTCATCTTATTATT
CAGTATTTATAACTTGCAAAGAAATGAATATCAGAGAGTGAGAGGAACTTGTTTATTGCAGCTTATAATG
GTTACAAATAAAGCAATAGCATCACAAATTTCACAAATAAAGCATTTTTTTCACTGCATTCTAGTTGTGG
TTTGTCCAAACTCATCAATGTATCTTATCATGTCTGGCTCTAGCTATCCCGCCCCTAACTCCGCCCATCC
CGCCCCTAACTCCGCCCAGTTCCGCCCATTCTCCGCCCCATGGCTGACTAATTTTTTTTATTTATGCAGA
GGCCGAGGCCGCCTCGGCCTCTGAGCTATTCCAGAAGTAGTGAGGAGGCTTTTTTGGAGGCCTAGGGACG
TACCCAATTCGCCCTATAGTGAGTCGTATTACGCGCGCTCACTGGCCGTCGTTTTACAACGTCGTGACTG
GGAAAACCCTGGCGTTACCCAACTTAATCGCCTTGCAGCACATCCCCCTTTCGCCAGCTGGCGTAATAGC
GAAGAGGCCCGCACCGATCGCCCTTCCCAACAGTTGCGCAGCCTGAATGGCGAATGGG
[124 nt withheld, positions 5939-6062]
C
[91 nt withheld, positions 6064-6154]
A
[49 nt withheld, positions 6156-6204]
CCTTTGACGTTGGAGTCCACGTTCTTT
[37 nt withheld, positions 6232-6268]
ACCCTATCTCGGTCTATTCTTTTGATTTATAAGGGATTTTGCCGATTTCGGCCTATTGGTTAAAAAATGA
GCTGATTTAACAAAAATTTAACGCGAATTTTAACAAAATATTAACGCTTACAATTTAGGTGGCACTTTTC
GGGGAAATGTGCGCGGAACCCCTATTTGTTTATTTTTCTAAATACATTCAAATATGTATCCGCTCATGAG
ACAATAACCCTGATAAATGCTTCAATAATATTGAAAAAGGAAGAGTATGAGTATTCAACATTTCCGTGTC
GCCCTTATTCCCTTTTTTGCGGCATTTTGCCTTCCTGTTTTTGCTCACCCAGAAACGCTGGTGAAAGTAA
AAGATGCTGAAGATCAGTTGGGTGCACGAGTGGGTTACATCGAACTGGATCTCAACAGCGGTAAGATCCT
TGAGAGTTTTCGCCCCGAAGAACGTTTTCCAATGATGAGCACTTTTAAAGTTCTGCTATGTGGCGCGGTA
TTATCCCGTATTGACGCCGGGCAAGAGCAACTCGGTCGCCGCATACACTATTCTCAGAATGACTTGGTTG
AGTACTCACCAGTCACAGAAAAGCATCTTACGGATGGCATGACAGTAAGAGAATTATGCAGTGCTGCCAT
AACCATGAGTGATAACACTGCGGCCAACTTACTTCTGACAACGATCGGAGGACCGAAGGAGCTAACCGCT
TTTTTGCACAACATGGGGGATCATGTAACTCGCCTTGATCGTTGGGAACCGGAGCTGAATGAAGCCATAC
CAAACGACGAGCGTGACACCACGATGCCTGTAGCAATGGCAACAACGTTGCGCAAACTATTAACTGGCGA
ACTACTTACTCTAGCTTCCCGGCAACAATTAATAGACTGGATGGAGGCGGATAAAGTTGCAGGACCACTT
CTGCGCTCGGCCCTTCCGGCTGGCTGGTTTATTGCTGATAAATCTGGAGCCGGTGAGCGTGGGTCTCGCG
GTATCATTGCAGCACTGGGGCCAGATGGTAAGCCCTCCCGTATCGTAGTTATCTACACGACGGGGAGTCA
GGCAACTATGGATGAACGAAATAGACAGATCGCTGAGATAGGTGCCTCACTGATTAAGCATTGGTAACTG
TCAGACCAAGTTTACTCATATATACTTTAGATTGATTTAAAACTTCATTTTTAATTTAAAAGGATCTAGG
TGAAGATCCTTTTTGATAATCTCATGACCAAAATCCCTTAACGTGAGTTTTCGTTCCACTGAGCGTCAGA
CCCCGTAGAAAAGATCAAAGGATCTTCTTGAGATCCTTTTTTTCTGCGCGTAATCTGCTGCTTGCAAACA
AAAAAACCACCGCTACCAGCGGTGGTTTGTTTGCCGGATCAAGAGCTACCAACTCTTTTTCCGAAGGTAA
CTGGCTTCAGCAGAGCGCAGATACCAAATACTGTTCTTCTAGTGTAGCCGTAGTTAGGCCACCACTTCAA
GAACTCTGTAGCACCGCCTACATACCTCGCTCTGCTAATCCTGTTACCAGTGGCTGCTGCCAGTGGCGAT
AAGTCGTGTCTTACCGGGTTGGACTCAAGACGATAGTTACCGGATAAGGCGCAGCGGTCGGGCTGAACGG
GGGGTTCGTGCACACAGCCCAGCTTGGAGCGAACGACCTACACCGAACTGAGATACCTACAGCGTGAGCT
ATGAGAAAGCGCCACGCTTCCCGAAGGGAGAAAGGCGGACAGGTATCCGGTAAGCGGCAGGGTCGGAACA
GGAGAGCGCACGAGGGAGCTTCCAGGGGGAAACGCCTGGTATCTTTATAGTCCTGTCGGGTTTCGCCACC
TCTGACTTGAGCGTCGATTTTTGTGATGCTCGTCAGGGGGGCGGAGCCTATGGAAAAACGCCAGCAACGC
GGCCTTTTTACGGTTCCTGGCCTTTTGCTGGCCTTTTGCTCACATGTTCTTTCCTGCGTTATCCCCTGAT
TCTGTGGATAACCGTATTACCGCCTTTGAGTGAGCTGATACCGCTCGCCGCAGCCGAACGACCGAGCGCA
GCGAGTCAGTGAGCGAGGAAGCGGAAGAGCGCCCAATACGCAAACCGCCTCTCCCCGCGCGTTGGCCGAT
TCATTAATGCAGCTGGCACGACAGGTTTCCCGACTGGAAAGCGGGCAGTGAGCGCAACGCAATTAATGTG
AGTTAGCTCACTCATTAGGCACCCCAGGCTTTACACTTTATGCTTCCGGCTCGTATGTTGTGTGGAATTG
TGAGCGGATAACAATTTCACACAGGAAACAGCTATGACCATGATTACGCCAAGCGCGCAATTAACCCTCA
CTAAAGGGAACAAAAGCTGGAGCTGCAAGC
Features (pLannotate 1.2.2; 31 found; start..end, strand, type, name):
      5..231     +  promoter       RSV promoter: Rous sarcoma virus enhancer/promoter
    232..412     +  LTR            5' LTR (truncated): truncated 5' long terminal repeat (LTR) from HIV-1
    459..584     +  misc_feature   HIV-1 Ψ: packaging signal of human immunodeficiency virus type 1
    568..931     +  CDS            HIV-1 gag (fragment): gag protein from human immunodeficiency virus 1; gag
   1077..1310    +  misc_feature   RRE: The Rev response element (RRE) of HIV-1 allows for Rev-dependent mRNA export from the nucleus to the cytoplasm.
   1687..1713    +  CDS            Rev (fragment): human immunodeficiency virus 1 (HIV-1) Rev protein; rev; enhances nuclear export of unspliced and incompletely spliced viral mRNAs
   1720..1743    +  promoter       SV40 promoter (fragment): SV40 early promoter
   1744..1815    +  promoter       SV40 promoter (fragment): SV40 enhancer and early promoter
   1839..1974    +  rep_origin     SV40 ori: SV40 origin of replication
   2020..2616    +  CDS            PuroR (fragment): puromycin N-acetyltransferase; pac from Streptomyces; confers resistance to puromycin
   2665..2782    +  misc_feature   cPPT/CTS: central polypurine tract and central termination sequence of HIV-1
   2847..2913    +  CDS            small t antigen (fragment): SV40 (simian virus 40) small t antigen
   2920..4098    +  promoter       EF-1α promoter: strong constitutive promoter for human elongation factor EF-1α
   4115..4348    +  CDS            CAMTA1 (fragment): CMTA1_HUMAN - Also known as KIAA0833. Experimental evidence at protein level: Swiss-Prot protein existence level 1. Transcriptional activator. May act as a tumor suppressor. From Homo sapiens (Human).
   4370..4423    +  promoter       U6 promoter (fragment): RNA polymerase III promoter for human U6 snRNA
   4465..5053    +  misc_feature   WPRE: woodchuck hepatitis virus posttranscriptional regulatory element
   5104..5123    +  misc_feature   cPPT/CTS (fragment): central polypurine tract and central termination sequence of HIV-1
   5125..5358    +  LTR            3' LTR (ΔU3): self-inactivating 3' long terminal repeat (LTR) from HIV-1
   5436..5557    +  polyA_signal   SV40 poly(A) signal: SV40 polyadenylation signal
   5597..5732    +  rep_origin     SV40 ori: SV40 origin of replication
   5753..5771    -  promoter       T7 promoter: promoter for bacteriophage T7 RNA polymerase
   5779..5934    +  CDS            lacZα (fragment): LacZα fragment of β-galactosidase; lacZ fragment
   5939..6367    +  rep_origin     f1 ori (sequence partly withheld): f1 bacteriophage origin of replication; arrow indicates direction of (+) strand synthesis
   6420..6524    +  promoter       AmpR promoter: bla
   6525..7385    +  CDS            AmpR: β-lactamase; bla; confers resistance to ampicillin, carbenicillin, and related antibiotics
   7556..8144    +  rep_origin     ori: high-copy-number ColE1/pMB1/pBR322/pUC origin of replication
   8327..8419    +  CDS            lacI (fragment): lac repressor; lacI; The lac repressor binds to the lac operator to inhibit transcription in E. coli. This inhibition can be relieved by adding lactose or isopropyl-β-D-thiogalactopyranoside (IPTG).
   8432..8453    +  protein_bind   CAP binding site: CAP binding activates transcription in the presence of cAMP. E. coli catabolite activator protein
   8468..8498    +  promoter       lac promoter: promoter for the E. coli lac operon
   8506..8522    +  protein_bind   lac operator: The lac repressor binds to the lac operator to inhibit transcription in E. coli. This inhibition can be relieved by adding lactose or isopropyl-β-D-thiogalactopyranoside (IPTG). lac repressor encoded by lacI
   8567..8585    +  promoter       T3 promoter: promoter for bacteriophage T3 RNA polymerase
