[The description below was written by a language model from this plasmid's Addgene catalogue record and pLannotate feature annotations shown in this document.]
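Description:
TFORF0254 is a lentiviral mammalian expression plasmid built on the pLX_TRC317 backbone and belongs to a barcoded library of human transcription factor open reading frames. It is propagated in E. coli through a high-copy ColE1/pUC-type origin with ampicillin resistance (AmpR under its own bla promoter). An f1 origin and remnants of a lac/lacZα cloning region are also annotated. The depositor notes a risk of plasmid recombination, which is common for LTR-containing vectors.

The viral portion follows a third-generation, self-inactivating layout. An RSV promoter drives a truncated HIV-1 5' LTR, followed by the Ψ packaging signal with a gag fragment, the Rev response element for Rev-dependent export of genomic RNA, a cPPT/CTS element, WPRE to enhance transcript expression, and a ΔU3 3' LTR with a downstream SV40 poly(A) signal. Two cassettes sit within this frame. An SV40 promoter/origin region precedes the puromycin N-acetyltransferase gene, allowing selection of transduced cells. A full EF-1α promoter drives the insert, a short isoform of human CAMTA1 (calmodulin-binding transcription activator 1) listed at 344 bp and produced by gene synthesis. The annotation matches about 234 bp of this region to CAMTA1. The catalogue describes a unique 24-bp barcode, but it is not annotated as a separate feature; a short U6-promoter-like fragment is called between the ORF and WPRE.

The construct is intended for stable overexpression of this transcription factor isoform. The barcode identifies the ORF in pooled screens, such as the directed-differentiation screens for which the collection was built.
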