Addgene plasmid #142494: TFORF0254
Purpose: Lentiviral vector for overexpressing transcription factor ORFs with unique 24-bp barcodes. Barcodes facilitate identification of transcription factors in pooled screens.
Depositing lab: Feng Zhang. Depositing organization: Broad Institute. Publication: A transcription factor atlas of directed differentiation. Joung J, Ma S, Tay T, Geiger-Schuller KR, Kirchgatterer PC, Verdine VK, Guo B, Arias-Garcia MA, Allen WE, Singh A, Kuksenko O, Abudayyeh OO, Gootenberg JS, Fu Z, Macrae RK, Buenrostro JD, Regev A, Zhang F. Cell. 2023 Jan 5;186(1):209-229.e26. doi: 10.1016/j.cell.2022.11.026. PubMed 36608654.
Backbone
  Vector backbone: pLX_TRC317
  Backbone manufacturer: Broad Institute Genetic Perturbation Platform
  Backbone size w/o insert (bp): 8264
  Vector type: Mammalian Expression, Lentiviral
  Selectable markers: Puromycin
Growth in bacteria
  Bacterial resistance: Ampicillin, 100 μg/mL
  Growth temperature: 37°C
  Growth strain: NEB Stable
  Copy number: High Copy
Gene/Insert
  Gene/Insert name: CAMTA1
  Species: H. sapiens (human)
  Insert size (bp): 344
  Entrez Gene: CAMTA1 (a.k.a. CANPMR, CECBA)
  Promoter: EF1a
  Cloning method: Unknown
  Sequencing primers: 5′ GGGTGGAGACTGAAGTTAGGCCAG; 3′ CACATAGCGTAAAAGGAGCAACATAG
Terms and licenses: Academic/Nonprofit Terms; Industry Terms: Not Available to Industry
Depositor comments: NM_001195563,ENST00000473578 . The transcription factor ORF portion of this plasmid was synthesized by Genewiz. Please test multiple small colonies in case of plasmid recombination. To make this collection available in a timely manner, a portion of this collection was not fully sequenced by Addgene. If an Addgene verified full plasmid sequence is not available, please contact us prior to placing an order to request the full sequence.
How to cite: TFORF0254 was a gift from Feng Zhang (Addgene plasmid # 142494 ; http://n2t.net/addgene:142494 ; RRID:Addgene_142494)
