>Addgene plasmid #142494 | TFORF0254 | depositor partial sequence | sequence record 279620 | Insert
ACCGCCACCATGTGGCGCGCGGAGGGGAAATGGCTGCCGAAAACAAGCCGGAAGAGCGTTTCCCAAAGTG
TATTCTGCGGAACTAGCACCTACTGTGTTCTCAACACCGTGCCACCTATAGAAGATGATCATGGGAACAG
CAATAGTAGTCATGTAAAAATCTTTTTACCGAAAAAGCTGCTTGAATGTCTGCCGAAATGTTCAAGTTTA
CCAAAAGAGAGGCACCGCTGGAACACTAATGAGAGATCATAGTAATGAACTAGTCCGTAACTTGAAAGTA
TTTCGATTTCTTGGCTTTATATATCTTGTGGAAAGGACGATTTGAAGAACGTCTGAACAGCGGT
