>Addgene plasmid #142494 | TFORF0254 | depositor partial sequence | sequence record 279621 | Barcode
TTTGAAGAACGTCTGAACAGCGGT
